>Addgene plasmid #22027 | pTriEx-mCherry-PA-Rac1 | addgene full sequence | sequence record 138515 | Addgene NGS result
AATTCCAAAAAGCTCAACTACAAATTTGATCGCGGACGTGTTAGCCGACACAATTAATAGGCGTCGTGTG
GCTATGGCAAAATCGTCTTCGGAAGCAACTTCTAACGACGAGGGTTGGGACGACGACGATAATCGGCCTA
ATAAAGCTAACACGCCCGATGTTAAATATGTCCAAGCTCTATTTAACGTGTTTACGTCGAGTCAATTGTA
CACTAACGACAGTGATGAAAGAAATACAAAAGCGCATAATATTTTGAACGACGTCGAACCTTTATTACAA
AACAAAACACAAACGAATATCGACAAAGCTAGATTGCTGCTACAAGATTTGGCAAGTTTTGTGGCGTTGA
GCGAAAATCCATTAGATAGTCCAGCCATCGGTTCGGAAAAACAACCCTTGTTTGAAACTAATCGAAACCT
ATTTTACAAATCTATTGAGGATTTAATATTTAAATTCAGATATAAAGACGCTGAAAATCATTTGATTTTC
GCTCTAACATACCACCCTAAAGATTATAAATTTAATGAATTATTAAAATACGTACAACAATTGTCTGTAA
ATCAACAACGCACAGAATCTAGCGCTTAATAAATGTACTAATAACAATGTATCGTGTTTTAATACGCCGG
ACCAGTGAACAGAGGTGCGTCTGGTGCAAACTCCTTTACTTTGAACACCAGGGAAACTTCAAGGAGAATT
TCCTCCGCATGCTTTCAGCAAAAAACCCCTCAAGACCCGTTTAGAGGCCCCAAGGGGTTATGCTAGTTAC
ATATGGGCATATGTTGCCAAACTCTAAACCAAATACTCATTCTGATGTTTTAAATGATTTGCCCTCCCAT
ATGTCCTTCCGAGTGAGAGACACAAAAAATTCCAACACACTATTGCAATGAAAATAAATTTCCTTTATTA
GCCAGAAGTCAGATGCTCAAGGGGCTTCATGATGTCCCCATAATTTTTGGCAGAGGGAAAAAGATCGATC
TCAGTGGTATTTGTGAGCCAGGGCATTGGCCACACCAGCCACCACCTTCTGATAGGCAGCCTGCACCTGA
GGTTAATCACTTAGTGATGGTGATGGTGATGGTGGTGCTCGAGATCCTCGGGGTCTTCCGGGGCGAGTTC
TGGCTGGCTTGCACGTGTATACAGCTGTGCGGCCGCAAGCTTTTACAACAGCAGGCATTTTCTCTTCCTC
TTCTTCACGGGAGGCGGGCAGAGGACTGCTCGGATCGCTTCGTCAAACACTGTCTTGAGGCCTCGCTGTG
TGAGCGCCGAGCACTCCAGGTATTTTACAGCACCAATCTCCTTAGCCATGGCTAGACCCTGCGGATAGGT
GATGGGAGTCAGCTTCTTCTCCTTCAGTTTCTCGATCGTGTCTTTATCATCCCTAAGATCAAGTTTAGTT
CCCACTAGGATGATGGGAGTGTTGGGACAGTGGTGCCGCACCTCAGGATACCACTTTGCACGGACGTGGT
GGAATGATGCAGGACTCACAAGGGAAAAGCAAATTAAGAACACATCTGTTTGCGGATAGGATAGGGGGCG
TAATCTGTCATAATCTTCTAGTCCAGCTGTATCCCATAAGCCCAGATTCACCGGTTTTCCATCTACCATA
ACATTGGCAGAATAATTGTCAAAGACAGTAGGGATATATTCTCCAGGAAATGCATTGGTTGTGTAACTGA
TCAGTAGGCAAGTTTTACCTACAGCTCCGTCTCCCACCACCACACACTTGATAAGTTCTTTTGCCGCCTC
ATCAATATTTTCTGCAGTTTTCTTAATCAGCATGACTCCCTCTCTCTCGGCAGCATCTCGGACATGCTCA
GTTCCATCCAACTGAACCCCAATAAAGTACTGGACATCTCCCTTCTGATCTCGCATAGGCTGCAAGTGAA
AGAGGTTCCAGAACTTTTTACCACTCTTTGTATAATTAATCAGCTGAACAGTGACCTCTGTTTGGTTATC
TATGGCATCTCTAATTTTTCTCACTGTCGCGCGATCAGTTTCAGGACCTTGTAGAAACCTGCAGTTTCTT
CCCAAAATTTCTTCACGGCTATATTCTGTCAACTGCAAGAAACTATCGGACGCGAATATAATGGGATTAT
CTGGCAATCTTGGGTCAGTAATGACAAAGTTCTTCTCAATACGTTCAAGTGTAGTAGCCAAGGATCCCTT
GTACAGCTCGTCCATGCCGCCGGTGGAGTGGCGGCCCTCGGCGCGTTCGTACTGTTCCACGATGGTGTAG
TCCTCGTTGTGGGAGGTGATGTCCAACTTGATGTTGACGTTGTAGGCGCCGGGCAGCTGCACGGGCTTCT
TGGCCTTGTAGGTGGTCTTGACCTCAGCGTCGTAGTGGCCGCCGTCCTTCAGCTTCAGCCTCTGCTTGAT
CTCGCCCTTCAGGGCGCCGTCCTCGGGGTACATCCGCTCGGAGGAGGCCTCCCAGCCCATGGTCTTCTTC
TGCATTACGGGGCCGTCGGAGGGGAAGTTGGTGCCGCGCAGCTTCACCTTGTAGATGAACTCGCCGTCCT
GCAGGGAGGAGTCCTGGGTCACGGTCACCACGCCGCCGTCCTCGAAGTTCATCACGCGCTCCCACTTGAA
GCCCTCGGGGAAGGACAGCTTCAAGTAGTCGGGGATGTCGGCGGGGTGCTTCACGTAGGCCTTGGAGCCG
TACATGAACTGAGGGGACAGGATGTCCCAGGCGAAGGGCAGGGGGCCACCCTTGGTCACCTTCAGCTTGG
CGGTCTGGGTGCCCTCGTAGGGGCGGCCCTCGCCCTCGCCCTCGATCTCGAACTCGTGGCCGTTCACGGA
GCCCTCCATGTGCACCTTGAAGCGCATGAACTCCTTGATGATGGCCATGTTATCCTCCTCGCCCTTGCTC
ACAGATCCGTGATGGTGGTGATGGTGTGCCATGGTATATCTCCTTTGATTGTAAATAAAATGTAATTTAC
AGTATAGTATTTTAATTAATATACAAATGATTTGATAATAATTCTTATTTAACTATAATATATTGTGTTG
GGTTGAATTAAAGGTCCCGGATTAACTCCGGGGAATTGTTATCCGCTCACAATTCCCCTATAGTGAGTCG
TATTAATTTCGGTCCGATCCAATTCTTTGCCAAAATGATGAGACAGCACAATAACCAGCACGTTGCCCAG
GAGCTGTAGGAAAAAGAAGAAGGCATGAACATGGTTAGCAGAGGCTCTAGAGCCGCCGGTCACACGCCAG
AAGCCGAACCCCGCCCTGCCCCGTCCCCCCCGAAGGCAGCCGTCCCCCCGCGGACAGCCCCGAGCCGCTC
CCCCCGCACAAAGGGCCCGATACTTACCTGCCCAGTGCCTCACGACCAACTTCTGCACGTTAAGTTCGAG
ACTGGCGTTAGCAATTTAACTGTGATAAACTACCGCAATAAAGCATCTAGTGATCTGACGGTTCACTAAA
CGACGTCTGCTTATATAGACCTCCCACCGTACACGCCTACCGCCCATTTGCGTCAACGGGGCGGGGTTAT
TACGACATTTTGGAAAGTCCCGTTGATTTTGGTGCCAAAACAAACTCCCATTGACGTCAATGGGGTGGAG
ACTTGGAAATCCCCGTGAGTCAAACCGCTATCCACGCCCATTGGTGTACTGCCAAAACCGCATCAGCATG
GTAATAGCGATGACTAATACGTAGATGTACTGCCAAGTAGGAAAGTCCCGTAAGGTCATGTACTGGGCAT
AATGCCAGGCGGGCCATTTACCGTCATTGACGTCAATAGGGGGCGGACTTGGCATATGATACACTTGATG
TACTGCCAAGTGGGCAGTTTACCGTAAATACTCCACCCATTGACGTCAATGGAAAGTCCCTATTGGCGTT
ACTATGGGAACATACGTCATTATTGACGTCAATGGGCGGGGGTCGTTGGGCGGTCAGCCAGGCGGGCCAT
TTACCGTAAGTTATGTAACGCGGAACTCCATATATGGGCTATGAACTAATGACCCCGTAATTGATTACTA
TTAATAGGCCGGCCATCAGCAACTATATATTGATAGACATTTCCAGTTTGTGATATTAGTTTGTGCGTCT
CATTACAATGGCTGTTATTTTTAACAACAAACAACTGCTCGCAGACAATAGTATAGAAAAGGGAGGTGAA
CTGTTTTTGTTTAACGGTTCGTACAACATTTTGGAAAGTTATGTTAATCCGGTGCTGCTAAAAAATGGTG
TAATTGAACTAGAAGAAGCTGCGTACTATGCCGGCAACATATTGTACAAAACCGACGATCCCAAATTCAT
TGATTATATAAATTTAATAATTAAAGCAACACACTCCGAAGAACTACCAGAAAATAGCACTGTTGTAAAT
TACAGAAAAACTATGCGCAGCGGTACTATACACCCCATTAAAAAAGACATATATATTTATGACAACAAAA
AATTTACTCTATACGATAGATACATATATGGATACGATAATAACTATGTTAATTTTTATGAAGAGAAAAA
TGAAAAAGAGAAGGAATACGAAGAAGAAGACGACAAGGCGTCTAGTTTATGTGAAAATAAAATTATATTG
TCGCAAATTAACTGTGAATCATTTGAAAATGATTTTAAATATTACCTCAGCGATTATAACTACGCGTTTT
CAATTATAGATAATACTACAAATGTTCTTGTTGCGTTTGGTTTGTATCGTTAATAAAAAACAAATTTGAC
ATTTATAATTGTTTTATTATTCAATAATTACAAATAGGATTGAGACCCTTGCAGTTGCCAGCAAACGGAC
AGAGCTTGTCGACAGTTTTCATTTTTTGGCAGTTTGGTGGTTTATACACATCTTGGGATTTGATTAAAAG
ATGCATGACTTCACCCACACACTTGGAGTCGTGGTTGTAGAAATGCGTCAGAGCCTTGATTAAACATCGG
TTTTCACACTTGGCACACGAAACCACGTTTGCAATGTAACAGTTTAGTATAAACCTCTTCCTGTACATAC
CGGCGCGTTTATACACATCTTGGGATTTGATTAAAAGATGCAGGAAACGCGCGGACATGAGACAATAACC
CTGATAAATGCTTCAATAATATTGAAAAAGGAAGAGTATGAGTATTCAACATTTCCGTGTCGCCCTTATT
CCCTTTTTTGCGGCATTTTGCCTTCCTGTTTTTGCTCACCCAGAAACGCTGGTGAAAGTAAAAGATGCTG
AAGATCAGTTGGGTGCACGAGTGGGTTACATCGAACTGGATCTCAACAGCGGTAAGATCCTTGAGAGTTT
TCGCCCCGAAGAACGTTTTCCAATGATGAGCACTTTTAAAGTTCTGCTATGTGGCGCGGTATTATCCCGT
ATTGACGCCGGGCAAGAGCAACTCGGTCGCCGCATACACTATTCTCAGAATGACTTGGTTGAGTACTCAC
CAGTCACAGAAAAGCATCTTACGGATGGCATGACAGTAAGAGAATTATGCAGTGCTGCCATAACCATGAG
TGATAACACTGCGGCCAACTTACTTCTGACAACGATCGGAGGACCGAAGGAGCTAACCGCTTTTTTGCAC
AACATGGGGGATCATGTAACTCGCCTTGATCGTTGGGAACCGGAGCTGAATGAAGCCATACCAAACGACG
AGCGTGACACCACGATGCCTGTAGCAATGGCAACAACGTTGCGCAAACTATTAACTGGCGAACTACTTAC
TCTAGCTTCCCGGCAACAATTAATAGACTGGATGGAGGCGGATAAAGTTGCAGGACCACTTCTGCGCTCG
GCCCTTCCGGCTGGCTGGTTTATTGCTGATAAATCTGGAGCCGGTGAGCGTGGGTCTCGCGGTATCATTG
CAGCACTGGGGCCAGATGGTAAGCCCTCCCGTATCGTAGTTATCTACACGACGGGGAGTCAGGCAACTAT
GGATGAACGAAATAGACAGATCGCTGAGATAGGTGCCTCACTGATTAAGCATTGGTAACAAAGGATCTTC
TTGAGATCCTTTTTTTCTGCGCGTAATCTGCTGCTTGCAAACAAAAAAACCACCGCTACCAGCGGTGGTT
TGTTTGCCGGATCAAGAGCTACCAACTCTTTTTCCGAAGGTAACTGGCTTCAGCAGAGCGCAGATACCAA
ATACTGTTCTTCTAGTGTAGCCGTAGTTAGGCCACCACTTCAAGAACTCTGTAGCACCGCCTACATACCT
CGCTCTGCTAATCCTGTTACCAGTGGCTGCTGCCAGTGGCGATAAGTCGTGTCTTACCGGGTTGGACTCA
AGACGATAGTTACCGGATAAGGCGCAGCGGTCGGGCTGAACGGGGGGTTCGTGCACACAGCCCAGCTTGG
AGCGAACGACCTACACCGAACTGAGATACCTACAGCGTGAGCTATGAGAAAGCGCCACGCTTCCCGAAGG
GAGAAAGGCGGACAGGTATCCGGTAAGCGGCAGGGTCGGAACAGGAGAGCGCACGAGGGAGCTTCCAGGG
GGAAACGCCTGGTATCTTTATAGTCCTGTCGGGTTTCGCCACCTCTGACTTGAGCGTCGATTTTTGTGAT
GCTCGTCAGGGGGCGGAGCCTATGGAAAAACGCCAGCAACGCGGCCTTTTTACGGTTCCTGGCCTTTTGC
TGGCCTTTTGCTCACATGTTCTTTCCTGCGTTATCCCCTGATTCTGTGGATAACCGTATTACCGCCTTTG
AGTGAGCTGATACCGCTCGCCGCAGCCGAACGACCGAGCGCAGCGTTCCGAGCTTATAACTTCGTATAAT
GTATGCTATACGAAGTTATGCGATCGC
Features (pLannotate 1.2.2; 21 found; start..end, strand, type, name):
      1..706     -  misc_recomb    baculovirus recombination region (ORF1629): contains part of ORF1629
    719..766     -  terminator     T7 terminator: transcription terminator for bacteriophage T7 RNA polymerase
    854..909     -  polyA_signal   β-globin poly(A) signal: rabbit β-globin polyadenylation signal (Gil and Proudfoot, 1987)
    984..1052    -  CDS            HBB (fragment): HBB_PONPY - Experimental evidence at transcript level: Swiss-Prot protein existence level 2. Involved in oxygen transport from the lung to the various peripheral tissues. From Pongo pygmaeus (Bornean orangutan).
   1067..1084    -  CDS            6xHis: 6xHis affinity tag
   1094..1126    -  CDS            HSV tag: HSV (herpes simplex virus) epitope tag
   1163..1732    -  CDS            Rac1 (Q61L): constitutively active mutant of human Rac family small GTPase 1
   1823..2140    -  CDS            miniSOG: miniSOG is a basic (constitutively fluorescent) cyan fluorescent protein published in 2011, derived from Arabidopsis thaliana. It requires the cofactor flavin for fluorescence.
   2168..2872    -  CDS            mCherry: mCherry is a basic (constitutively fluorescent) red fluorescent protein published in 2004, derived from Discosoma sp.. It is reported to be a very rapidly-maturing monomer with low acid sensitivity.
   2917..3026    -  promoter       p10 promoter: baculovirus promoter for expression in insect cells
   3042..3066    -  protein_bind   lac operator: The lac repressor binds to the lac operator to inhibit transcription in E. coli. This inhibition can be relieved by adding lactose or isopropyl-β-D-thiogalactopyranoside (IPTG). lac repressor encoded by lacI
   3067..3085    -  promoter       T7 promoter: promoter for bacteriophage T7 RNA polymerase
   3154..3284    -  intron         chimeric intron (fragment): chimera between introns from chicken β-actin and rabbit β-globin
   3436..3635    -  promoter       CMV promoter: human cytomegalovirus (CMV) immediate early promoter
   3637..3996    -  enhancer       CMV enhancer (fragment): human cytomegalovirus immediate early enhancer
   4008..4835    -  misc_recomb    baculovirus recombination region (lef2/ORF603): contains ORF603 and part of lef2
   4977..5012    -  CDS            lef2 (fragment): baculovirus late expression factor 2
   5026..5077    +  promoter       AmpR promoter (fragment): bla
   5078..5938    +  CDS            AmpR: β-lactamase; bla; confers resistance to ampicillin, carbenicillin, and related antibiotics
   5951..6538    +  rep_origin     ori: high-copy-number ColE1/pMB1/pBR322/pUC origin of replication
   6706..6739    -  protein_bind   loxP: Cre-mediated recombination occurs in the 8-bp core sequence (GCATACAT). Cre recombinase
