[The description below was written by a language model from this plasmid's Addgene catalogue record and pLannotate feature annotations shown in this document.]
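Description:
pTriEx-mCherry-PA-Rac1 is a multi-host expression plasmid built on the Novagen pTriEx backbone, designed to produce a photoactivatable form of the small GTPase Rac1 in mammalian, insect or bacterial cells. It is maintained in E. coli through a high-copy ColE1/pUC-type origin and selected with ampicillin via the β-lactamase gene. The backbone stacks three promoter systems upstream of a single open reading frame. A CMV enhancer/promoter with a chimeric intron fragment serves mammalian cells. The baculovirus p10 promoter serves insect cells. A T7 promoter with a lac operator allows IPTG-inducible expression in bacteria that supply T7 RNA polymerase. Transcripts end at a rabbit β-globin polyadenylation signal and a T7 terminator. Flanking lef2/ORF603 and ORF1629 regions permit recombination into a baculovirus genome, and a single loxP site is also annotated.

The payload is a fusion of mCherry to the LOV2 domain of oat (Avena sativa) phototropin, residues Leu404 to Leu546, followed by human Rac1 beginning at Ile4. Rac1 carries the activating Q61L mutation plus E91H and N92H. The automated annotation labels the LOV2 segment as miniSOG, most likely because of homology between LOV domains. In this design the LOV2 domain is understood to occlude Rac1 effector binding in the dark and release it on blue-light illumination, giving reversible, spatially targeted control of Rac1 signalling, while mCherry marks expressing cells.

The catalogue lists 6xHis and mCherry as N-terminal tags. The feature table, however, annotates HSV and 6xHis tag sequences downstream of Rac1, and whether these are translated is not stated. The repository notes that not all mutations were confirmed by sequencing. The associated work used the construct to control the motility of living cells with light.
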