Addgene plasmid #22027: pTriEx-mCherry-PA-Rac1
Purpose: Expression of photoactivatable Rac1
Depositing lab: Klaus Hahn. Depositing organization: University of North Carolina at Chapel Hill. Publication: A genetically encoded photoactivatable Rac controls the motility of living cells. Wu YI, Frey D, Lungu OI, Jaehrig A, Schlichting I, Kuhlman B, Hahn KM. Nature. 2009 Sep 3. 461(7260):104-8. 10.1038/nature08241 PubMed 19693014.
Backbone
  Vector backbone: pTriEx
  Backbone manufacturer: Novagen
  Backbone size w/o insert (bp): 6000
  Vector type: Mammalian Expression, Bacterial Expression, Insect Expression
Growth in bacteria
  Bacterial resistance: Ampicillin, 100 μg/mL
  Growth temperature: 37°C
  Growth strain: DH5alpha
  Copy number: High Copy
Gene/Insert
  Gene/Insert name: PA-Rac1 (alt name: LOV2-Rac1)
  Species: H. sapiens (human); Avena sativa (oat)
  Insert size (bp): 1100
  Mutation: LOV(Leu404-Leu546), Rac1 starts at Ile4 and contains mutations Q61L, E91H and N92H
  GenBank ID: AAA36544
  Entrez Gene: RAC1 (a.k.a. MIG5, MRD48, Rac-1, TC-25, p21-Rac1)
  Promoter: CMV, p10
  Tag / fusion protein: 6xHis (N terminal on backbone); mCherry (N terminal on backbone)
  Cloning method: Restriction Enzyme; 5′ cloning site Bam HI (not destroyed); 3′ cloning site HindIII (not destroyed)
  Sequencing primers: 5′ pTriExUP
Terms and licenses: Academic/Nonprofit Terms; Industry Terms: Not Available to Industry
Depositor comments: Protocols for production and use of Hahn lab biosensors and photoactivatable proteins can be found on their web page, at the URL below. If you have suggestions for the protocols or have any questions, please feel free to contact the Hahn lab. Good luck with your experiments! Hahn lab biosensor protocol: http://www.hahnlab.com/tools/index.html Please note, Addgene has not confirmed all the mutations associated with this construct. We suggest sequence verifying this plasmid upon receipt.
How to cite: pTriEx-mCherry-PA-Rac1 was a gift from Klaus Hahn (Addgene plasmid # 22027 ; http://n2t.net/addgene:22027 ; RRID:Addgene_22027)
