>Addgene plasmid #22027 | pTriEx-mCherry-PA-Rac1 | addgene partial sequence | sequence record 27812 | 22027 with LOV-F (AGAGAGAGGGAGTCATGCTGAT)
AAAGAACTTATCAAGTGTGTGGTGGTGGGAGACGGAGCTGTAGGTAAAACTTGCCTACTGATCAGTTACA
CAACCAATGCATTTCCTGGAGAATATATCCCTACTGTCTTTGACAATTATTCTGCCAATGTTATGGTAGA
TGGAAAACCGGTGAATCTGGGCTTATGGGATACAGCTGGACTAGAAGATTATGACAGATTACGCCCCCTA
TCCTATCCGCAAACAGATGTGTTCTTAATTTGCTTTTCCCTTGTGAGTCCTGCATCATTCCACCACGTCC
GTGCAAAGTGGTATCCTGAGGTGCGGCACCACTGTCCCAACACTCCCATCATCCTAGTGGGAACTAAACT
TGATCTTAGGGATGATAAAGACACGATCGAGAAACTGAAGGAGAAGAAGCTGACTCCCATCACCTATCCG
CAGGGTCTAGCCATGGCTAAGGAGATTGGTGCTGTAAAATACCTGGAGTGCTCGGCGCTCACACAGCGAG
GCCTCAAGACAGTGTTTGACGAAGCGATCCGAGCAGTCCTCTGCCCGCCTCCCGTGAAGAAGAGGAAGAG
AAAATGCCTGCTGTTGTAAAAGCTTGCGGCCGCACAGCTGTATACACGTGCAAGCCAGCCAGAACTCGCC
CCGGAAGACCCCGAGGATCTCGAGCACCACCATCACCATCACCATCACTAAGTGATTAACCTCAGGTGCA
GGCTGCCTATCAGAAGG
