>Addgene plasmid #22027 | pTriEx-mCherry-PA-Rac1 | addgene partial sequence | sequence record 27813 | 22027 with CMV-F
GTCGTTTAGTGAACCGTCAGATCACTAGATGCTTTATTGCGGTAGTTTATCACAGTTAAATTGCTAACGC
CAGTCTCGAACTTAACGTGCAGAAGTTGGTCGTGAGGCACTGGGCAGGTAAGTATCGGGCCCTTTGTGCG
GGGGGAGCGGCTCGGGGCTGTCCGCGGGGGGACGGCTGCCTTCGGGGGGGACGGGGCAGGGCGGGGTTCG
GCTTCTGGCGTGTGACCGGCGGCTCTAGAGCCTCTGCTAACCATGTTCATGCCTTCTTCTTTTTCCTACA
GCTCCTGGGCAACGTGCTGGTTATTGTGCTGTCTCATCATTTTGGCAAAGAATTGGATCGGACCGAAATT
AATACGACTCACTATAGGGGAATTGTGAGCGGATAACAATTCCCCGGAGTTAATCCGGGACCTTTAATTC
AACCCAACACAATATATTATAGTTAAATAAGAATTATTATCAAATCATTTGTATATTAATTAAAATACTA
TACTGTAAATTACATTTTATTTACAATCAAAGGAGATATACCATGGCACACCATCACCACCATCACGGAT
CTGTGAGCAAGGGCGAGGAGGATAACATGGCCATCATCAAGGAGTTCATGCGCTTCAAGGTGCACATGGA
GGGCTCCGTGAACGGCCACGAGTTCGAGATCGAGGGCGAGGGCGAGGGCCGCCCCTACGAGGGCACCCAG
ACCGCCAAGCTGAAGGTGACCAAGGGTGGCCCCCTGCCCTTCGCCTGGGACATCCTGTCCCCTCAGTTCA
TGTACGGCTCCAAGGCCTACGTGAAGCACCCCGCCGACATCCCCGACTACTTGAAGCTGTCCTTCCCCGA
GGGCTTCAAGTGGGAGCGCGTGATGAACTTC
