>Addgene plasmid #22027 | pTriEx-mCherry-PA-Rac1 | addgene partial sequence | sequence record 27814 | 22027 with mCherry-F
GGCGCCCTGAAGGGCGAGATCAAGCAGAGGCTGAAGCTGAAGGACGGCGGCCACTACGACGCTGAGGTCA
AGACCACCTACAAGGCCAAGAAGCCCGTGCAGCTGCCCGGCGCCTACAACGTCAACATCAAGTTGGACAT
CACCTCCCACAACGAGGACTACACCATCGTGGAACAGTACGAACGCGCCGAGGGCCGCCACTCCACCGGC
GGCATGGACGAGCTGTACAAGGGATCCTTGGCTACTACACTTGAACGTATTGAGAAGAACTTTGTCATTA
CTGACCCAAGATTGCCAGATAATCCCATTATATTCGCGTCCGATAGTTTCTTGCAGTTGACAGAATATAG
CCGTGAAGAAATTTTGGGAAGAAACTGCAGGTTTCTACAAGGTCCTGAAACTGATCGCGCGACAGTGAGA
AAAATTAGAGATGCCATAGATAACCAAACAGAGGTCACTGTTCAGCTGATTAATTATACAAAGAGTGGTA
AAAAGTTCTGGAACCTCTTTCACTTGCAGCCTATGCGAGATCAGAAGGGAGATGTCCAGTACTTTATTGG
GGTTCAGTTGGATGGAACTGAGCATGTCCGAGATGCTGCCGAGAGAGAGGGAGTCATGCTGATTAAGAAA
ACTGCAGAAAATATTGATG
