>Addgene plasmid #22027 | pTriEx-mCherry-PA-Rac1 | addgene partial sequence | sequence record 149560 | mCherry-F 5'-ccccgtaatgcagaagaaga-3'
GCCTCCTCCGAGCGGATGTACCCCGAGGACGGCGCCCTGAAGGGCGAGATCAAGCAGAGGCTGAAGCTGA
AGGACGGCGGCCACTACGACGCTGAGGTCAAGACCACCTACAAGGCCAAGAAGCCCGTGCAGCTGCCCGG
CGCCTACAACGTCAACATCAAGTTGGACATCACCTCCCACAACGAGGACTACACCATCGTGGAACAGTAC
GAACGCGCCGAGGGCCGCCACTCCACCGGCGGCATGGACGAGCTGTACAAGGGATCCTTGGCTACTACAC
TTGAACGTATTGAGAAGAACTTTGTCATTACTGACCCAAGATTGCCAGATAATCCCATTATATTCGCGTC
CGATAGTTTCTTGCAGTTGACAGAATATAGCCGTGAAGAAATTTTGGGAAGAAACTGCAGGTTTCTACAA
GGTCCTGAAACTGATCGCGCGACAGTGAGAAAAATTAGAGATGCCATAGATAACCAAACAGAGGTCACTG
TTCAGCTGATTAATTATACAAAGAGTGGTAAAAAGTTCTGGAACCTCTTTCACTTGCAGCCTATGCGAGA
TCAGAAGGGAGATGTCCAGTACTTTATTGGGGTTCAGTTGGATGGAACTGAGCATGTCCGAGATGCTGCC
GAGAGAGAGGGAGTCATGCTGATTAAGAAAACTGCAGAAAATATTGATGAGGCGGCAAAAGAACTTATCA
AGTGTGTGGTGGTGGGAGACGGAGCTGTAGGTAAAACTTGCCTACTGATCAGTTACACAACCAATGCATT
TCCTGGAGAATATATCCCTACTGTCTTTGACAATTATTCTGCCAATGTTATGGTAGATGGAAAACCGGTG
AATCTGGGCTTATGGGATACAGCTGGACTAGAAGATTATGACAGATTACGCCCCCTATCCTATCCGCAAA
CAGATGTGTTCTTAATTTGCTTTTCCCTTGTGAGTCCTGCATCATTCCACCACGTCCGTGCAAAGTGGTA
TCCTGAGGTGCGGCACCACTGTCCCAACACTCCCATCATCCTAGTGGGAACTAAACTTGATC
